Addgene plasmid #76991: CSNK1G2 gRNA (BRDN0001162426)
Purpose: 3rd generation lentiviral gRNA plasmid targeting human CSNK1G2
Depositing lab: John Doench & David Root. Depositing organization: Broad Institute. Publication: Optimized sgRNA design to maximize activity and minimize off-target effects of CRISPR-Cas9. Doench JG, Fusi N, Sullender M, Hegde M, Vaimberg EW, Donovan KF, Smith I, Tothova Z, Wilen C, Orchard R, Virgin HW, Listgarten J, Root DE. Nat Biotechnol. 2016 Jan 18. doi: 10.1038/nbt.3437. PubMed 26780180.
Backbone
  Vector backbone: lentiGuide-Puro
  Backbone manufacturer: Zhang Lab (Addgene plasmid # 52963)
  Vector type: Mammalian Expression, Lentiviral, CRISPR
  Selectable markers: Puromycin
Growth in bacteria
  Bacterial resistance: Ampicillin, 100 μg/mL
  Growth temperature: 37°C
  Growth strain: DH5alpha
  Copy number: High Copy
Gene/Insert
  Gene/Insert name: CSNK1G2 (alt names: CSNK1G2; NM_001319.6)
  gRNA/shRNA sequence: GTACCGCTCCTTGAGCGTGT
  Species: H. sapiens (human)
  Entrez Gene: CSNK1G2 (a.k.a. CK1g2)
  Promoter: hU6
  Cloning method: Unknown
  Sequencing primers: 5′ U6-F; 3′ pS2-R
Terms and licenses: Academic/Nonprofit Terms; Industry Terms: Not Available to Industry
Depositor comments: The gRNA was designed to target the following Genbank reference sequence(s): NM_001319.6. Note that this plasmid does NOT contain Cas9. It should be used in conjunction with lentiCas9-Blast (Addgene #52962) or otherwise with cell lines already expressing Cas9. Browse the full kinome gRNA library at http://www.addgene.org/pooled-library/broadgpp-human-kinome/ or visit http://www.broadinstitute.org/rnai/public/ for detailed protocols and information.
How to cite: CSNK1G2 gRNA (BRDN0001162426) was a gift from John Doench & David Root (Addgene plasmid # 76991 ; http://n2t.net/addgene:76991 ; RRID:Addgene_76991)
