[The description below was written by a language model from this plasmid's Addgene catalogue record and pLannotate feature annotations shown in this document.]
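Description:
CSNK1G2 gRNA (BRDN0001162426) is a third-generation lentiviral single-guide RNA plasmid built on the lentiGuide-Puro backbone and designed to target the human casein kinase 1 gamma 2 gene (CSNK1G2, also CK1g2), using reference transcript NM_001319.6. In bacteria it is maintained as a high-copy plasmid through a ColE1/pUC-type origin and selected with ampicillin via the β-lactamase gene. The backbone also carries an f1 origin, an SV40 origin and poly(A) signal, and remnants of lac and T7/T3 promoter elements from the parental cloning vector.

The lentiviral transfer cassette begins with an RSV promoter fused to a truncated HIV-1 5' LTR, which allows Tat-independent production of the genomic RNA. This is followed by the Ψ packaging signal with a partial gag sequence and by the Rev response element for Rev-dependent nuclear export. A human U6 RNA polymerase III promoter then drives the 20-nt CSNK1G2 spacer joined to the Streptococcus pyogenes Cas9 guide scaffold. A cPPT/CTS element sits downstream of the guide cassette. Next, an EF-1α core promoter with its intron A expresses puromycin N-acetyltransferase, allowing puromycin selection of transduced mammalian cells, and a WPRE enhances expression of that transcript. The cassette ends in a ΔU3 self-inactivating 3' LTR.

The plasmid does not encode Cas9, so it is meant to be used alongside a separate Cas9 vector such as lentiCas9-Blast or in cells that already express Cas9. It is one clone from a human kinome gRNA collection designed with optimised sgRNA rules, and it is suited to CRISPR knockout of CSNK1G2 after lentiviral delivery.
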