Features (pLannotate 1.2.2; 29 found; start..end, strand, type, name):
     14..80      +  CDS            small t antigen (fragment): SV40 (simian virus 40) small t antigen
    106..317     +  promoter       EF-1α core promoter: core promoter for human elongation factor EF-1α
    318..1256    +  intron         EF-1α intron A: intron upstream of the start codon of human EF-1α
   1278..1877    +  CDS            PuroR (fragment): puromycin N-acetyltransferase; pac from Streptomyces; confers resistance to puromycin
   1893..2481    +  misc_feature   WPRE: woodchuck hepatitis virus posttranscriptional regulatory element
   2532..2551    +  misc_feature   cPPT/CTS (fragment): central polypurine tract and central termination sequence of HIV-1
   2553..2786    +  LTR            3' LTR (ΔU3): self-inactivating 3' long terminal repeat (LTR) from HIV-1
   2864..2985    +  polyA_signal   SV40 poly(A) signal: SV40 polyadenylation signal
   3025..3160    +  rep_origin     SV40 ori: SV40 origin of replication
   3181..3199    -  promoter       T7 promoter: promoter for bacteriophage T7 RNA polymerase
   3207..3362    +  CDS            lacZα (fragment): LacZα fragment of β-galactosidase; lacZ fragment
   3367..3795    +  rep_origin     f1 ori (sequence partly withheld): f1 bacteriophage origin of replication; arrow indicates direction of (+) strand synthesis
   3848..3952    +  promoter       AmpR promoter: bla
   3953..4813    +  CDS            AmpR: β-lactamase; bla; confers resistance to ampicillin, carbenicillin, and related antibiotics
   4984..5572    +  rep_origin     ori: high-copy-number ColE1/pMB1/pBR322/pUC origin of replication
   5755..5847    +  CDS            lacI (fragment): lac repressor; lacI; The lac repressor binds to the lac operator to inhibit transcription in E. coli. This inhibition can be relieved by adding lactose or isopropyl-β-D-thiogalactopyranoside (IPTG).
   5860..5881    +  protein_bind   CAP binding site: CAP binding activates transcription in the presence of cAMP. E. coli catabolite activator protein
   5896..5926    +  promoter       lac promoter: promoter for the E. coli lac operon
   5934..5950    +  protein_bind   lac operator: The lac repressor binds to the lac operator to inhibit transcription in E. coli. This inhibition can be relieved by adding lactose or isopropyl-β-D-thiogalactopyranoside (IPTG). lac repressor encoded by lacI
   5995..6013    +  promoter       T3 promoter: promoter for bacteriophage T3 RNA polymerase
   6041..6267    +  promoter       RSV promoter: Rous sarcoma virus enhancer/promoter
   6268..6448    +  LTR            5' LTR (truncated): truncated 5' long terminal repeat (LTR) from HIV-1
   6495..6620    +  misc_feature   HIV-1 Ψ: packaging signal of human immunodeficiency virus type 1
   6604..6967    +  CDS            HIV-1 gag (fragment): gag protein from human immunodeficiency virus 1; gag
   7113..7346    +  misc_feature   RRE: The Rev response element (RRE) of HIV-1 allows for Rev-dependent mRNA export from the nucleus to the cytoplasm.
   7723..7749    +  CDS            Rev (fragment): human immunodeficiency virus 1 (HIV-1) Rev protein; rev; enhances nuclear export of unspliced and incompletely spliced viral mRNAs
   7753..7993    +  promoter       U6 promoter: RNA polymerase III promoter for human U6 snRNA
   8023..8098    +  misc_RNA       gRNA scaffold: guide RNA scaffold for the Streptococcus pyogenes CRISPR/Cas9 system
   8154..8271    +  misc_feature   cPPT/CTS: central polypurine tract and central termination sequence of HIV-1
>Addgene plasmid #76991 | CSNK1G2 gRNA (BRDN0001162426) | addgene full sequence | sequence record 186902 | Addgene Assembled Sequence
CCCGGGTGCAAAGATGGATAAAGTTTTAAACAGAGAGGAATCTTTGCAGCTAATGGACCTTCTAGGTCTT
GAAAGGAGTGGGAATTGGCTCCGGTGCCCGTCAGTGGGCAGAGCGCACATCGCCCACAGTCCCCGAGAAG
TTGGGGGGAGGGGTCGGCAATTGATCCGGTGCCTAGAGAAGGTGGCGCGGGGTAAACTGGGAAAGTGATG
TCGTGTACTGGCTCCGCCTTTTTCCCGAGGGTGGGGGAGAACCGTATATAAGTGCAGTAGTCGCCGTGAA
CGTTCTTTTTCGCAACGGGTTTGCCGCCAGAACACAGGTAAGTGCCGTGTGTGGTTCCCGCGGGCCTGGC
CTCTTTACGGGTTATGGCCCTTGCGTGCCTTGAATTACTTCCACCTGGCTGCAGTACGTGATTCTTGATC
CCGAGCTTCGGGTTGGAAGTGGGTGGGAGAGTTCGAGGCCTTGCGCTTAAGGAGCCCCTTCGCCTCGTGC
TTGAGTTGAGGCCTGGCCTGGGCGCTGGGGCCGCCGCGTGCGAATCTGGTGGCACCTTCGCGCCTGTCTC
GCTGCTTTCGATAAGTCTCTAGCCATTTAAAATTTTTGATGACCTGCTGCGACGCTTTTTTTCTGGCAAG
ATAGTCTTGTAAATGCGGGCCAAGATCTGCACACTGGTATTTCGGTTTTTGGGGCCGCGGGCGGCGACGG
GGCCCGTGCGTCCCAGCGCACATGTTCGGCGAGGCGGGGCCTGCGAGCGCGGCCACCGAGAATCGGACGG
GGGTAGTCTCAAGCTGGCCGGCCTGCTCTGGTGCCTGGCCTCGCGCCGCCGTGTATCGCCCCGCCCTGGG
CGGCAAGGCTGGCCCGGTCGGCACCAGTTGCGTGAGCGGAAAGATGGCCGCTTCCCGGCCCTGCTGCAGG
GAGCTCAAAATGGAGGACGCGGCGCTCGGGAGAGCGGGCGGGTGAGTCACCCACACAAAGGAAAAGGGCC
TTTCCGTCCTCAGCCGTCGCTTCATGTGACTCCACGGAGTACCGGGCGCCGTCCAGGCACCTCGATTAGT
TCTCGAGCTTTTGGAGTACGTCGTCTTTAGGTTGGGGGGAGGGGTTTTATGCGATGGAGTTTCCCCACAC
TGAGTGGGTGGAGACTGAAGTTAGGCCAGCTTGGCACTTGATGTAATTCTCCTTGGAATTTGCCCTTTTT
GAGTTTGGATCTTGGTTCATTCTCAAGCCTCAGACAGTGGTTCAAAGTTTTTTTCTTCCATTTCAGGTGT
CGTGACGTACGGCCACCATGACCGAGTACAAGCCCACGGTGCGCCTCGCCACCCGCGACGACGTCCCCAG
GGCCGTACGCACCCTCGCCGCCGCGTTCGCCGACTACCCCGCCACGCGCCACACCGTCGATCCGGACCGC
CACATCGAGCGGGTCACCGAGCTGCAAGAACTCTTCCTCACGCGCGTCGGGCTCGACATCGGCAAGGTGT
GGGTCGCGGACGACGGCGCCGCCGTGGCGGTCTGGACCACGCCGGAGAGCGTCGAAGCGGGGGCGGTGTT
CGCCGAGATCGGCCCGCGCATGGCCGAGTTGAGCGGTTCCCGGCTGGCCGCGCAGCAACAGATGGAAGGC
CTCCTGGCGCCGCACCGGCCCAAGGAGCCCGCGTGGTTCCTGGCCACCGTCGGAGTCTCGCCCGACCACC
AGGGCAAGGGTCTGGGCAGCGCCGTCGTGCTCCCCGGAGTGGAGGCGGCCGAGCGCGCCGGGGTGCCCGC
CTTCCTGGAGACCTCCGCGCCCCGCAACCTCCCCTTCTACGAGCGGCTCGGCTTCACCGTCACCGCCGAC
GTCGAGGTGCCCGAAGGACCGCGCACCTGGTGCATGACCCGCAAGCCCGGTGCCTGAACGCGTTAAGTCG
ACAATCAACCTCTGGATTACAAAATTTGTGAAAGATTGACTGGTATTCTTAACTATGTTGCTCCTTTTAC
GCTATGTGGATACGCTGCTTTAATGCCTTTGTATCATGCTATTGCTTCCCGTATGGCTTTCATTTTCTCC
TCCTTGTATAAATCCTGGTTGCTGTCTCTTTATGAGGAGTTGTGGCCCGTTGTCAGGCAACGTGGCGTGG
TGTGCACTGTGTTTGCTGACGCAACCCCCACTGGTTGGGGCATTGCCACCACCTGTCAGCTCCTTTCCGG
GACTTTCGCTTTCCCCCTCCCTATTGCCACGGCGGAACTCATCGCCGCCTGCCTTGCCCGCTGCTGGACA
GGGGCTCGGCTGTTGGGCACTGACAATTCCGTGGTGTTGTCGGGGAAATCATCGTCCTTTCCTTGGCTGC
TCGCCTGTGTTGCCACCTGGATTCTGCGCGGGACGTCCTTCTGCTACGTCCCTTCGGCCCTCAATCCAGC
GGACCTTCCTTCCCGCGGCCTGCTGCCGGCTCTGCGGCCTCTTCCGCGTCTTCGCCTTCGCCCTCAGACG
AGTCGGATCTCCCTTTGGGCCGCCTCCCCGCGTCGACTTTAAGACCAATGACTTACAAGGCAGCTGTAGA
TCTTAGCCACTTTTTAAAAGAAAAGGGGGGACTGGAAGGGCTAATTCACTCCCAACGAAGACAAGATCTG
CTTTTTGCTTGTACTGGGTCTCTCTGGTTAGACCAGATCTGAGCCTGGGAGCTCTCTGGCTAACTAGGGA
ACCCACTGCTTAAGCCTCAATAAAGCTTGCCTTGAGTGCTTCAAGTAGTGTGTGCCCGTCTGTTGTGTGA
CTCTGGTAACTAGAGATCCCTCAGACCCTTTTAGTCAGTGTGGAAAATCTCTAGCAGTACGTATAGTAGT
TCATGTCATCTTATTATTCAGTATTTATAACTTGCAAAGAAATGAATATCAGAGAGTGAGAGGAACTTGT
TTATTGCAGCTTATAATGGTTACAAATAAAGCAATAGCATCACAAATTTCACAAATAAAGCATTTTTTTC
ACTGCATTCTAGTTGTGGTTTGTCCAAACTCATCAATGTATCTTATCATGTCTGGCTCTAGCTATCCCGC
CCCTAACTCCGCCCATCCCGCCCCTAACTCCGCCCAGTTCCGCCCATTCTCCGCCCCATGGCTGACTAAT
TTTTTTTATTTATGCAGAGGCCGAGGCCGCCTCGGCCTCTGAGCTATTCCAGAAGTAGTGAGGAGGCTTT
TTTGGAGGCCTAGGGACGTACCCAATTCGCCCTATAGTGAGTCGTATTACGCGCGCTCACTGGCCGTCGT
TTTACAACGTCGTGACTGGGAAAACCCTGGCGTTACCCAACTTAATCGCCTTGCAGCACATCCCCCTTTC
GCCAGCTGGCGTAATAGCGAAGAGGCCCGCACCGATCGCCCTTCCCAACAGTTGCGCAGCCTGAATGGCG
AATGGG
[124 nt withheld, positions 3367-3490]
C
[91 nt withheld, positions 3492-3582]
A
[49 nt withheld, positions 3584-3632]
CCTTTGACGTTGGAGTCCACGTTCTTT
[37 nt withheld, positions 3660-3696]
ACCCTATCTCGGTCTATTCTTTTGATTTATAAGGGATTTTGCCGATTTCGGCCTATTGGTTAAAAAATGA
GCTGATTTAACAAAAATTTAACGCGAATTTTAACAAAATATTAACGCTTACAATTTAGGTGGCACTTTTC
GGGGAAATGTGCGCGGAACCCCTATTTGTTTATTTTTCTAAATACATTCAAATATGTATCCGCTCATGAG
ACAATAACCCTGATAAATGCTTCAATAATATTGAAAAAGGAAGAGTATGAGTATTCAACATTTCCGTGTC
GCCCTTATTCCCTTTTTTGCGGCATTTTGCCTTCCTGTTTTTGCTCACCCAGAAACGCTGGTGAAAGTAA
AAGATGCTGAAGATCAGTTGGGTGCACGAGTGGGTTACATCGAACTGGATCTCAACAGCGGTAAGATCCT
TGAGAGTTTTCGCCCCGAAGAACGTTTTCCAATGATGAGCACTTTTAAAGTTCTGCTATGTGGCGCGGTA
TTATCCCGTATTGACGCCGGGCAAGAGCAACTCGGTCGCCGCATACACTATTCTCAGAATGACTTGGTTG
AGTACTCACCAGTCACAGAAAAGCATCTTACGGATGGCATGACAGTAAGAGAATTATGCAGTGCTGCCAT
AACCATGAGTGATAACACTGCGGCCAACTTACTTCTGACAACGATCGGAGGACCGAAGGAGCTAACCGCT
TTTTTGCACAACATGGGGGATCATGTAACTCGCCTTGATCGTTGGGAACCGGAGCTGAATGAAGCCATAC
CAAACGACGAGCGTGACACCACGATGCCTGTAGCAATGGCAACAACGTTGCGCAAACTATTAACTGGCGA
ACTACTTACTCTAGCTTCCCGGCAACAATTAATAGACTGGATGGAGGCGGATAAAGTTGCAGGACCACTT
CTGCGCTCGGCCCTTCCGGCTGGCTGGTTTATTGCTGATAAATCTGGAGCCGGTGAGCGTGGGTCTCGCG
GTATCATTGCAGCACTGGGGCCAGATGGTAAGCCCTCCCGTATCGTAGTTATCTACACGACGGGGAGTCA
GGCAACTATGGATGAACGAAATAGACAGATCGCTGAGATAGGTGCCTCACTGATTAAGCATTGGTAACTG
TCAGACCAAGTTTACTCATATATACTTTAGATTGATTTAAAACTTCATTTTTAATTTAAAAGGATCTAGG
TGAAGATCCTTTTTGATAATCTCATGACCAAAATCCCTTAACGTGAGTTTTCGTTCCACTGAGCGTCAGA
CCCCGTAGAAAAGATCAAAGGATCTTCTTGAGATCCTTTTTTTCTGCGCGTAATCTGCTGCTTGCAAACA
AAAAAACCACCGCTACCAGCGGTGGTTTGTTTGCCGGATCAAGAGCTACCAACTCTTTTTCCGAAGGTAA
CTGGCTTCAGCAGAGCGCAGATACCAAATACTGTTCTTCTAGTGTAGCCGTAGTTAGGCCACCACTTCAA
GAACTCTGTAGCACCGCCTACATACCTCGCTCTGCTAATCCTGTTACCAGTGGCTGCTGCCAGTGGCGAT
AAGTCGTGTCTTACCGGGTTGGACTCAAGACGATAGTTACCGGATAAGGCGCAGCGGTCGGGCTGAACGG
GGGGTTCGTGCACACAGCCCAGCTTGGAGCGAACGACCTACACCGAACTGAGATACCTACAGCGTGAGCT
ATGAGAAAGCGCCACGCTTCCCGAAGGGAGAAAGGCGGACAGGTATCCGGTAAGCGGCAGGGTCGGAACA
GGAGAGCGCACGAGGGAGCTTCCAGGGGGAAACGCCTGGTATCTTTATAGTCCTGTCGGGTTTCGCCACC
TCTGACTTGAGCGTCGATTTTTGTGATGCTCGTCAGGGGGGCGGAGCCTATGGAAAAACGCCAGCAACGC
GGCCTTTTTACGGTTCCTGGCCTTTTGCTGGCCTTTTGCTCACATGTTCTTTCCTGCGTTATCCCCTGAT
TCTGTGGATAACCGTATTACCGCCTTTGAGTGAGCTGATACCGCTCGCCGCAGCCGAACGACCGAGCGCA
GCGAGTCAGTGAGCGAGGAAGCGGAAGAGCGCCCAATACGCAAACCGCCTCTCCCCGCGCGTTGGCCGAT
TCATTAATGCAGCTGGCACGACAGGTTTCCCGACTGGAAAGCGGGCAGTGAGCGCAACGCAATTAATGTG
AGTTAGCTCACTCATTAGGCACCCCAGGCTTTACACTTTATGCTTCCGGCTCGTATGTTGTGTGGAATTG
TGAGCGGATAACAATTTCACACAGGAAACAGCTATGACCATGATTACGCCAAGCGCGCAATTAACCCTCA
CTAAAGGGAACAAAAGCTGGAGCTGCAAGCTTAATGTAGTCTTATGCAATACTCTTGTAGTCTTGCAACA
TGGTAACGATGAGTTAGCAACATGCCTTACAAGGAGAGAAAAAGCACCGTGCATGCCGATTGGTGGAAGT
AAGGTGGTACGATCGTGCCTTATTAGGAAGGCAACAGACGGGTCTGACATGGATTGGACGAACCACTGAA
TTGCCGCATTGCAGAGATATTGTATTTAAGTGCCTAGCTCGATACATAAACGGGTCTCTCTGGTTAGACC
AGATCTGAGCCTGGGAGCTCTCTGGCTAACTAGGGAACCCACTGCTTAAGCCTCAATAAAGCTTGCCTTG
AGTGCTTCAAGTAGTGTGTGCCCGTCTGTTGTGTGACTCTGGTAACTAGAGATCCCTCAGACCCTTTTAG
TCAGTGTGGAAAATCTCTAGCAGTGGCGCCCGAACAGGGACTTGAAAGCGAAAGGGAAACCAGAGGAGCT
CTCTCGACGCAGGACTCGGCTTGCTGAAGCGCGCACGGCAAGAGGCGAGGGGCGGCGACTGGTGAGTACG
CCAAAAATTTTGACTAGCGGAGGCTAGAAGGAGAGAGATGGGTGCGAGAGCGTCAGTATTAAGCGGGGGA
GAATTAGATCGCGATGGGAAAAAATTCGGTTAAGGCCAGGGGGAAAGAAAAAATATAAATTAAAACATAT
AGTATGGGCAAGCAGGGAGCTAGAACGATTCGCAGTTAATCCTGGCCTGTTAGAAACATCAGAAGGCTGT
AGACAAATACTGGGACAGCTACAACCATCCCTTCAGACAGGATCAGAAGAACTTAGATCATTATATAATA
CAGTAGCAACCCTCTATTGTGTGCATCAAAGGATAGAGATAAAAGACACCAAGGAAGCTTTAGACAAGAT
AGAGGAAGAGCAAAACAAAAGTAAGACCACCGCACAGCAAGCGGCCGCTGATCTTCAGACCTGGAGGAGG
AGATATGAGGGACAATTGGAGAAGTGAATTATATAAATATAAAGTAGTAAAAATTGAACCATTAGGAGTA
GCACCCACCAAGGCAAAGAGAAGAGTGGTGCAGAGAGAAAAAAGAGCAGTGGGAATAGGAGCTTTGTTCC
TTGGGTTCTTGGGAGCAGCAGGAAGCACTATGGGCGCAGCGTCAATGACGCTGACGGTACAGGCCAGACA
ATTATTGTCTGGTATAGTGCAGCAGCAGAACAATTTGCTGAGGGCTATTGAGGCGCAACAGCATCTGTTG
CAACTCACAGTCTGGGGCATCAAGCAGCTCCAGGCAAGAATCCTGGCTGTGGAAAGATACCTAAAGGATC
AACAGCTCCTGGGGATTTGGGGTTGCTCTGGAAAACTCATTTGCACCACTGCTGTGCCTTGGAATGCTAG
TTGGAGTAATAAATCTCTGGAACAGATTTGGAATCACACGACCTGGATGGAGTGGGACAGAGAAATTAAC
AATTACACAAGCTTAATACACTCCTTAATTGAAGAATCGCAAAACCAGCAAGAAAAGAATGAACAAGAAT
TATTGGAATTAGATAAATGGGCAAGTTTGTGGAATTGGTTTAACATAACAAATTGGCTGTGGTATATAAA
ATTATTCATAATGATAGTAGGAGGCTTGGTAGGTTTAAGAATAGTTTTTGCTGTACTTTCTATAGTGAAT
AGAGTTAGGCAGGGATATTCACCATTATCGTTTCAGACCCACCTCCCAACCCCGAGGGGACCCAGAGAGG
GCCTATTTCCCATGATTCCTTCATATTTGCATATACGATACAAGGCTGTTAGAGAGATAATTAGAATTAA
TTTGACTGTAAACACAAAGATATTAGTACAAAATACGTGACGTAGAAAGTAATAATTTCTTGGGTAGTTT
GCAGTTTTAAAATTATGTTTTAAAATGGACTATCATATGCTTACCGTAACTTGAAAGTATTTCGATTTCT
TGGCTTTATATATCTTGTGGAAAGGACGAAACACCGGTACCGCTCCTTGAGCGTGTGTTTTAGAGCTAGA
AATAGCAAGTTAAAATAAGGCTAGTCCGTTATCAACTTGAAAAAGTGGCACCGAGTCGGTGCTTTTTTAA
GCTTGGCGTAACTAGATCTTGAGACAAATGGCAGTATTCATCCACAATTTTAAAAGAAAAGGGGGGATTG
GGGGGTACAGTGCAGGGGAAAGAATAGTAGACATAATAGCAACAGACATACAAACTAAAGAATTACAAAA
ACAAATTACAAAAATTCAAAATTTTCGGGTTTATTACAGGGACAGCAGAGATCCACTTTGGCGCCGGCTC
GAGGGGG
