>Addgene plasmid #76991 | CSNK1G2 gRNA (BRDN0001162426) | depositor partial sequence | sequence record 144451 | Target Sequence
GTACCGCTCCTTGAGCGTGT
