>Addgene plasmid #76991 | CSNK1G2 gRNA (BRDN0001162426) | addgene partial sequence | sequence record 186901 | hU6-F
TAGAAAGTAATAATTTCTTGGGTAGTTTGCAGTTTTAAAATTATGTTTTAAAATGGACTATCATATGCTT
ACCGTAACTTGAAAGTATTTCGATTTCTTGGCTTTATATATCTTGTGGAAAGGACGAAACACCGGTACCG
CTCCTTGAGCGTGTGTTTTAGAGCTAGAAATAGCAAGTTAAAATAAGGCTAGTCCGTTATCAACTTGAAA
AAGTGGCACCGAGTCGGTGCTTTTTTAAGCTTGGCGTAACTAGATCTTGAGACAAATGGCAGTATTCATC
CACAATTTTAAAAGAAAAGGGGGGATTGGGGGGTACAGTGCAGGGGAAAGAATAGTAGACATAATAGCAA
CAGACATACAAACTAAAGAATTACAAAAACAAATTACAAAAATTCAAAATTTTCGGGTTTATTACAGGGA
CAGCAGAGATCCACTTTGGCGCCGGCTCGAGGGGGCCCGGGTGCAAAGATGGATAAAGTTTTAAACAGAG
AGGAATCTTTGCAGCTAATGGACCTTCTAGGTCTTGAAAGGAGTGGGAATTGGCTCCGGTGCCCGTCAGT
GGGCAGAGCG
